>Addgene plasmid #11868 | C-Ag15 | addgene partial sequence | sequence record 18533 | 11868 with M13_pUC-rev
GCTCTTTANCAATTTATCAGACAATCNGTGTGGGCACTCGACCGGNNNNNNNNNNNAACTTTATTATTAA
AAATTAAAGAGGTATATATTAATGTATCGATTAAATAAGGAGGAATAAACCATGGATCCGTGGATTGGAA
AGGTTGGAGAACGTGCAGACTACATGGCTCTGGCCATTGTGGATGGGCACCTACAACTGAGCTATGACCT
AGGCTCCCAGCCAGTTGTGCTGCGCTCCACTGTGAAGGTCAACACCAACCGCTGGCTTCGAGTCAGGGCT
CACAGGGAGCACAGGGAAGGTTCCCTTCAGGTGGGCNATGAAGCCCCTGTGACTGGCTCTTCCCCGCTGG
GTGCCACACAATTGGACACAGATGGAGCCCTGTGGCTTGGAGGCCTACAGAAGCTTCCTGTGGGGCAGGC
TCTCCCCAAGGCCTATGGCACGGGTTTTGTGGGCTGTCTGCGGGACGTGGTAGTGGGCCATCGCCAGCTG
CATCTGCTGGAGGACGCTGTCNCCAAACCAGAGCTAAGACCCTGCCCCACTCTGAATTCGAAGCTTGGGC
CCGAACAAAAACTCATCTCAGAAGANGATCTGAATAGCGCCGTCGACCATCATCATCATCATCATTGAGT
TTAAACGGTCTCCAGCTTGGCCTGTTTTG
