[The description below was written by a language model from this plasmid's Addgene catalogue record.]
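Description:
C-Ag15 is a bacterial expression plasmid built on the commercial pTrcHis2 backbone (about 4.4 kb without insert), carrying a 417 bp fragment of the mouse agrin gene (Agrn). It is maintained in E. coli as a high-copy plasmid under ampicillin selection. The agrin fragment was inserted by restriction cloning between BamHI and EcoRI sites, both of which remain intact, so the insert can be excised or exchanged. The backbone supplies C-terminal myc and polyhistidine tags in frame with the insert, so the expressed protein is an agrin fragment followed by a myc epitope for immunodetection and a His tag for metal-affinity purification.

The record does not list the promoter or other regulatory features and no feature table is provided. However, pTrcHis2 vectors generally drive expression from the hybrid trp/lac (trc) promoter, which is controlled by the lac repressor and inducible with IPTG. The exact boundaries of the agrin segment are not stated either. The name, the small insert size and the associated publication on signalling by the COOH-terminal domain of agrin suggest that it encodes a short C-terminal agrin polypeptide, plausibly of about 15 kDa.

The construct is suited to producing a recombinant, tagged agrin fragment in bacteria for purification and use as a soluble ligand. The associated work studied how agrin's C-terminal region engages a synaptic receptor on central nervous system neurons. A later study cited by the depositor identified the alpha3 Na+/K+-ATPase as a neuronal agrin receptor.
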