Addgene plasmid #11868: C-Ag15
Depositing lab: Martin Smith. Depositing organization: University of California, Irvine. Publication: The COOH-terminal domain of agrin signals via a synaptic receptor in central nervous system neurons. Hoover CL, Hilgenberg LG, Smith MA. J Cell Biol. 2003 Jun 9. 161(5):923-32. 10.1083/jcb.200301013 PubMed 12796478.
Backbone
  Vector backbone: pTrcHis2
  Backbone manufacturer: Invitrogen
  Backbone size w/o insert (bp): 4406
  Vector type: Bacterial Expression
Growth in bacteria
  Bacterial resistance: Ampicillin, 100 μg/mL
  Growth temperature: 37°C
  Growth strain: DH5alpha
  Copy number: High Copy
Gene/Insert
  Gene/Insert name: Agrn (alt name: Agrin)
  Species: M. musculus (mouse)
  Insert size (bp): 417
  GenBank ID: NM_021604
  Entrez Gene: Agrn (a.k.a. Agrin, nmf380)
  Tag / fusion protein: myc (C terminal on backbone); His (C terminal on backbone)
  Cloning method: Restriction Enzyme; 5′ cloning site BamHI (not destroyed); 3′ cloning site EcoRI (not destroyed)
  Sequencing primers: 5′ AGAGGTATATATTAATGTATCG; 3′ N/A
Terms and licenses: Academic/Nonprofit Terms; Industry Terms: Not Available to Industry
Depositor comments: Hilgenberg, L. G., Su, H., Gu, H., O'Dowd D, K. & Smith, M. A. (2006) alpha3Na+/K+-ATPase Is a neuronal receptor for agrin. Cell 125, 359-69.
How to cite: C-Ag15 was a gift from Martin Smith (Addgene plasmid # 11868 ; http://n2t.net/addgene:11868 ; RRID:Addgene_11868)
